>Addgene plasmid #196871 | pBactin-AcGFP-128-425-Akap9 | addgene full sequence | sequence record 391844 | Addgene NGS Result
CCCCCCCTCCCCACCCCCAATTTTGTATTTATTTATTTTTTAATTATTTTGTGCAGCGATGGGGGCGGGG
GGGGGGGGGGCGCGCGCCAGGCGGGGCGGGGCGGGGCGRGGGGCGGGGCGGGGCGAGGCGGAGAGGTGCG
GCGGCAGCCAATCAGAGCGGCGCGCTCCGAAAGTTTCCTTTTATGGCGAGGCGGCGGCGGCGGCGGCCCT
ATAAAAAGCGAAGCGCGCGGCGGGCGGGAGTCGCTGCGCGCTGCCTTCGCCCCGTGCCCCGCTCCGCCGC
CGCCTCGCGCCGCCCGCCCCGGCTCTGACTGACCGCGTTACTCCCACAGGTGAGCGGGCGGGACGGCCCT
TCTCCTCCGGGCTGTAATTAGCGCTTGGTTTAATGACGGCTCGTTTCTTTTCTGTGGCTGCGTGAAAGCC
TTAAAGGGCTCCGGGAGGGCCCTTTGTGCGGGGGGGAGCGGCTCGGGGGGTGCGTGCGTGTGTGTGTGCG
TGGGGAGCGCCGCGTGCGGCTCCGCGCTGCCCGGCGGCTGTGAGCGCTGCGGGCGCGGCGCGGGGCTTTG
TGCGCTCCGCAGTGTGCGCGAGGGGAGCGCGGCCGGGGGCGGTGCCCCGCGGTGCGGGGGGGGCTGCGAG
GGGAACAAAGGCTGCGTGCGGGGTGTGTGCGTGGGGGGGTGAGCAGGGGGTGTGGGCGCGGCGGTCGGGC
TGTAACCCCCCCCTGCACCCCCCTCCCCGAGTTGCTGAGCACGGCCCGGCTTCGGGTGCGGGGCTCCGTG
CGGGGCGTGGCGCGGGGCTCGCCGTGCCGGGCGGGGGGTGGCGGCAGGTGGGGGTGCCGGGCGGGGCGGG
GCCGCCTCGGGCCGGGGAGGGCTCGGGGGAGGGGCGCGGCGGCCCCCGGAGCGCCGGCGGCTGTCGAGGC
GCGGCGAGCCGCAGCCATTGCCTTTTATGGTAATCGTGCGAGAGGGCGCAGGGACTTCCTTTGTCCCAAA
TCTGTGCGGAGCCGAAATCTGGGAGGCGCCGCCGCACCCCCTCTAGCGGGCGCGGGGCGAAGCGGTGCGG
CGCCGGCAGGAAGGAAATGGGCGGGGAGGGCCTTCGTGCGTCGCCGCGCCGCCGTCCCCTTCTCCATCTC
CAGCCTCGGGGCTGTCCGCAGGGGGACGGCTGCCTTCGGGGGGGACGGGGCAGGGCGGGGTTCGGCTTCT
GGCGTGTGACCGGCGGGGTTTATATCTTCCCTTCTCTGTTCCTCCGCAGCCCCCAAGCTAGCGCTACCGG
TCGCCACCATGGTGAGCAAGGGCGCCGAGCTGTTCACCGGCATCGTGCCCATCCTGATCGAGCTGAATGG
CGATGTGAATGGCCACAAGTTCAGCGTGAGCGGCGAGGGCGAGGGCGATGCCACCTACGGCAAGCTGACC
CTGAAGTTCATCTGCACCACCGGCAAGCTGCCTGTGCCCTGGCCCACCCTGGTGACCACCCTGAGCTACG
GCGTGCAGTGCTTCTCACGCTACCCCGATCACATGAAGCAGCACGACTTCTTCAAGAGCGCCATGCCTGA
GGGCTACATCCAGGAGCGCACCATCTTCTTCGAGGATGACGGCAACTACAAGTCGCGCGCCGAGGTGAAG
TTCGAGGGCGATACCCTGGTGAATCGCATCGAGCTGACCGGCACCGATTTCAAGGAGGATGGCAACATCC
TGGGCAATAAGATGGAGTACAACTACAACGCCCACAATGTGTACATCATGACCGACAAGGCCAAGAATGG
CATCAAGGTGAACTTCAAGATCCGCCACAACATCGAGGATGGCAGCGTGCAGCTGGCCGACCACTACCAG
CAGAATACCCCCATCGGCGATGGCCCTGTGCTGCTGCCCGATAACCACTACCTGTCCACCCAGAGCGCCC
TGTCCAAGGACCCCAACGAGAAGCGCGATCACATGATCTACTTCGGCTTCGTGACCGCCGCCGCCATCAC
CCACGGCATGGATGAGCTGTACAAGTCCGGAGGTGGTGGAGGTATGGGGGAAAACGAGTTGGCTGAGAAG
CAGCATGAGGTCGAAGAGTTGACTCAGGAGTTGGAAGAAATGAGGGCCAGCTTTGGGACGGAAGGGCTGA
AGCAGTTACAAGAATTCGAAGCCGCCATTAAACAAAGAGATGGCATCATCACTCAGCTCACTGCTAACTT
GCAGCAAGCCAGAAAAGAAAAGGATGACACAACGATAGAATTTTTAGAGTTGACAGAACAGAGTCAAAAG
CTGCAGATTCAGTTCCAGCACTTACAGGCTAATGAAACCCTGCAAAACAGCACTCTTAGTCGAACTGCAA
CAGATTTACTGCAGGCTAAACGACAGATCTTTACTCTGCAGCAACAGCTGCAAGATTATCAGAAAAAGGA
GGAGGACGTCCAAGCACAAATTTCTTTTTTACAAGAGAAAATTAGAATGTTGGAAATGGAAAAAGACAGA
AAAGTGGAAAGCTTAAATACAAAAGAAATAGAGGAAAAGCAGGCAATCATTGAGGAGTTGAATACAAGAG
TAATAGAAGAAGAGAGAAAAACTGCTGAGCTAGAGAATAAAGTGACAACTGCTGATGAATTACTAGGACA
GCTCCAAGGACAGGTTACAGAAAAGGATCAGGAGATCAAAAGCCTGAAACTAGAACTGGTCAACTCTCAG
CAGAACGAGCGGAAGTGTTCAGAGGAAATCAAAGAGCTAATGAGGACAGTTGAAGAACTCCAGAAGAGAA
ATCTCAAGGACAGCCAGCTGGGGACCGGCACCGTGCGAAGGGTGGAACAAGAAACACAACGGAAACTAAG
CCTTCTCCAGGCAGAGCTGGATGAGATGTATGGGAAGCAGATAGTGCAAATGAAACAAGAATTAATGAAA
CAGCACATGTCTCAGATAGAGGAGCTTTGACGAGTCGACGGTACCGCGGGCCCGGGATCCACCGGATCTA
GATAAGTAATGATCATAATCAGCCATATCACATCTGTAGAGGTTTTACTTGCTTTAAAAAACCTCCCACA
CCTCCCCCTGAACCTGAAACATAAAATGAATGCAATTGTTGTTGTTAACTTGTTTATTGCAGCTTATAAT
GGTTACAAATAAAGCAATAGCATCACAAATTTCACAAATAAAGCATTTTTTTCACTGCATTCTAGTTGTG
GTTTGTCCAAACTCATCAATGTATCTTATCATGTCTGGATCAATTCGTAATCATGTCATAGCTGTTTCCT
GTGTGAAATTGTTATCCGCTCACAATTCCACACAACATACGAGCCGGAAGCATAAAGTGTAAAGCCTGGG
GTGCCTAATGAGTGAGCTAACTCACATTAATTGCGTTGCGCTCACTGCCCGCTTTCCAGTCGGGAAACCT
GTCGTGCCAGCTGCATTAATGAATCGGCCAACGCGCGGGGAGAGGCGGTTTGCGTATTGGGCGCTCTTCC
GCTTCCTCGCTCACTGACTCGCTGCGCTCGGTCGTTCGGCTGCGGCGAGCGGTATCAGCTCACTCAAAGG
CGGTAATACGGTTATCCACAGAATCAGGGGATAACGCAGGAAAGAACATGTGAGCAAAAGGCCAGCAAAA
GGCCAGGAACCGTAAAAAGGCCGCGTTGCTGGCGTTTTTCCATAGGCTCCGCCCCCCTGACGAGCATCAC
AAAAATCGACGCTCAAGTCAGAGGTGGCGAAACCCGACAGGACTATAAAGATACCAGGCGTTTCCCCCTG
GAAGCTCCCTCGTGCGCTCTCCTGTTCCGACCCTGCCGCTTACCGGATACCTGTCCGCCTTTCTCCCTTC
GGGAAGCGTGGCGCTTTCTCATAGCTCACGCTGTAGGTATCTCAGTTCGGTGTAGGTCGTTCGCTCCAAG
CTGGGCTGTGTGCACGAACCCCCCGTTCAGCCCGACCGCTGCGCCTTATCCGGTAACTATCGTCTTGAGT
CCAACCCGGTAAGACACGACTTATCGCCACTGGCAGCAGCCACTGGTAACAGGATTAGCAGAGCGAGGTA
TGTAGGCGGTGCTACAGAGTTCTTGAAGTGGTGGCCTAACTACGGCTACACTAGAAGAACAGTATTTGGT
ATCTGCGCTCTGCTGAAGCCAGTTACCTTCGGAAAAAGAGTTGGTAGCTCTTGATCCGGCAAACAAACCA
CCGCTGGTAGCGGTGGTTTTTTTGTTTGCAAGCAGCAGATTACGCGCAGAAAAAAAGGATCTCAAGAAGA
TCCTTTGATCTTTTCTACGGGGTCTGACGCTCAGTGGAACGAAAACTCACGTTAAGGGATTTTGGTCATG
AGATTATCAAAAAGGATCTTCACCTAGATCCTTTTAAATTAAAAATGAAGTTTTAAATCAATCTAAAGTA
TATATGAGTAAACTTGGTCTGACAGTTACCAATGCTTAATCAGTGAGGCACCTATCTCAGCGATCTGTCT
ATTTCGTTCATCCATAGTTGCCTGACTCCCCGTCGTGTAGATAACTACGATACGGGAGGGCTTACCATCT
GGCCCCAGTGCTGCAATGATACCGCGAGACCCACGCTCACCGGCTCCAGATTTATCAGCAATAAACCAGC
CAGCCGGAAGGGCCGAGCGCAGAAGTGGTCCTGCAACTTTATCCGCCTCCATCCAGTCTATTAATTGTTG
CCGGGAAGCTAGAGTAAGTAGTTCGCCAGTTAATAGTTTGCGCAACGTTGTTGCCATTGCTACAGGCATC
GTGGTGTCACGCTCGTCGTTTGGTATGGCTTCATTCAGCTCCGGTTCCCAACGATCAAGGCGAGTTACAT
GATCCCCCATGTTGTGCAAAAAAGCGGTTAGCTCCTTCGGTCCTCCGATCGTTGTCAGAAGTAAGTTGGC
CGCAGTGTTATCACTCATGGTTATGGCAGCACTGCATAATTCTCTTACTGTCATGCCATCCGTAAGATGC
TTTTCTGTGACTGGTGAGTACTCAACCAAGTCATTCTGAGAATAGTGTATGCGGCGACCGAGTTGCTCTT
GCCCGGCGTCAATACGGGATAATACCGCGCCACATAGCAGAACTTTAAAAGTGCTCATCATTGGAAAACG
TTCTTCGGGGCGAAAACTCTCAAGGATCTTACCGCTGTTGAGATCCAGTTCGATGTAACCCACTCGTGCA
CCCAACTGATCTTCAGCATCTTTTACTTTCACCAGCGTTTCTGGGTGAGCAAAAACAGGAAGGCAAAATG
CCGCAAAAAAGGGAATAAGGGCGACACGGAAATGTTGAATACTCATACTCTTCCTTTTTCAATATTATTG
AAGCATTTATCAGGGTTATTGTCTCATGAGCGGATACATATTTGAATGTATTTAGAAAAATAAACAAATA
GGGGTTCCGCGCACATTTCCCCGAAAAGTGCCACCTGACGTCTAAGAAACCATTATTATCATGACATTAA
CCTATAAAAATAGGCGTATCACGAGGCCCTTTCGTCTCGCGCGTTTCGGTGATGACGGTGAAAACCTCTG
ACACATGCAGCTCCCGGAGACGGTCACAGCTTGTCTGTAAGCGGATGCCGGGAGCAGACAAGCCCGTCAG
GGCGCGTCAGCGGGTGTTGGCGGGTGTCGGGGCTGGCTTAACTATGCGGCATCAGAGCAGATTGTACTGA
GAGTGCACCATATGCGGTGTGAAATACCGCACAGATGCGTAAGGAGAAAATACCGCATCAGGCGCCATTC
GCCATTCAGGCTGCGCAACTGTTGGGAAGGGCGATCGGTGCGGGCCTCTTCGCTATTACGCCAGCTGGCG
AAAGGGGGATGTGCTGCAAGGCGATTAAGTTGGGTAACGCCAGGGTTTTCCCAGTCACGACGTTGTAAAA
CGACGGCCAGTGCCAAGTTGGGATCTTTGCATTGGCCCACGGCTCTCAGGATGGGGATGCTCCCCTTCAG
CACCCGGTTCCCCTTGGAAACTGATGGTCCTGGCTCTGTGGCATGGCAGTGGCACTGTGAGGAGCCCCCT
ACCAGCAGCACACAGTGGGGTTGGCACTGCCACGCTCCGGATGCCGCGCTCTGATCCAACCCCATAATCA
AGGGAACCCGAATTGCCCCATCATTGCCCCCACCACCCCCATCCTGCCGGGCCCTCACACCCCACGCTGC
CTTCTGGTGACATTCCCCAGCCCAAACCCACGGCTTCATGGCTACCGCGGGGCATTTCCCATTGCCGCCC
CATTATCAGCTCTGCACACCTCCCGCTGTACCCATGCCTCGTGGCTGCCCTTCTTTGACGTATAATCTTC
TAATTAATACCCGGCCTTGTCAAAGTGGAGCACAAACGTTAATTAATTCCCCAGCAGGCAGGTAATTAAC
AGTGTGACTCCCTTTTTGCTGCGAGTGGGGCTGATACAGAGAGATGTGGCACTATGGAGCCCACGGGGTC
CTGGCACTGGGTGCCCACGGAGGTCCCCATGTGCTGCAGTGTCACCGCCTCCGAGGAGACAGTATTGTCC
CTGCGGTGTCCCTGCAGCTCAGCTCTGTCCACAGGGCCACCTCCAGTTTGGAGGGGACACAATGCAGCCC
CGATGCAACCCATCCTCGCAGCATCCCAGGGACAAAGACCCCACTGCAAGACCGCACACAGGGCTGGGTC
CCGCTCCCCTAATATCTACAGTGCTTCTTGCATGGCCCCTTAATCAATGCAGTTAATCAGCATGCGCTCA
TGCACCGCTCTGGAGCTGCAAAGCCCCTCGCAGCGCTGCTCACCAACACCGCGCACCGCCCCGGCCCAGC
CTGCAGCACGCGCTGCAAACAGGAAAGAAACAAAATATTGCCCAAATGTAGGCAAAGGCATTCGGCTGCC
TTGACCTCCGCCGGGCCGGGCCCTGCCTGACTCAGCTCCTTACTCAGCGCTCGCTTCCTCCCTCCGGCTG
CCACCGCCGCAGCGCACACCCTGACAAAGAGTGGCCCTTAACGGGCTCTGAGGTGCACCCAGCAGTGCAC
TCAGCAGTCCAAGGGCCGGCCTGGAGGTTTGCACCGCTACGTGCTGACATTAGCATTGAACTTGGCCCTG
GGTAGTGCTGCAGGCCGGGCGGGGTGGGTGTAGAGAGTGCAGCGCGCGTTGCACCCGGTGCCCCTTCCCC
TCCCTTGCATCCCAGCAGGCTGCACCCCAGCACCAGGCCCGTGCATGCATGCTCCTGGTGTTATTGCAGC
CTGGTGCATGCATGCGTCTTGATGGTGCAGCGCTGTGCATGCATCCTCCTTGGTGTGTAGCAGTCTAGTG
CATGCATACCCCTCGGTGTTATTGCTGCTCTGTGCACGCACGCTCATTGTATCACTTCATCCCAGTGCAT
GCACTCACACTGGAGCGATTGCTGCTCGGTGCACGCACACTCATTGTATCACTGCAGCTCAGTGGCTGCA
CGCACACCGGTGTTATTGCTGCTCGGTGCGTGCATGCACATCAGTGTCGCTGCAGCTCAGTGCATGCACG
CTCATTGCCCATCGCTATCCCTGCCTCTCCTGCTGGCGCTCCCCGGGAGGTGACTTCAAGGGGACCGCAG
GACCACCTCGGGGGTGGGGGGAGGGCTGCACACGCGGACCCCGCTCCCCCTCCCCAACAAAGCACTGTGG
AATCAAAAAGGGGGGAGGGGGGATGGAGGGGCGCGTCACACCCCCGCCCCACACCCTCACCTCGAGGTGA
GCCCCACGTTCTGCTTCACTCTCCCCATCTCCCCCCCCTCCCCACCCCCAATTTTGTATTTATTTATTTT
TTAATTATTTTGTGCAGCGATGGGGGCGGGGGGGGGGGGGGCGCGCGCCAGGCGGGGCGGGGCGGGGCGR
GGGGCGGGGCGGGGCGAGGCGGAGAGGTGCGGCGGCAGCCAATCAGAGCGGCGCGCTCCGAAAGTTTCCT
TTTATGGCGAGGCGGCGGCGGCGGCGGCCCTATAAAAAGCGAAGCGCGCGGCGGGCGGGAGTCGCTGCGC
GCTGCCTTCGCCCCGTGCCCCGCTCCGCCGCCGCCTCGCGCCGCCCGCCCCGGCTCTGACTGACCGCGTT
ACTCCCACAGGTGAGCGGGCGGGACGGCCCTTCTCCTCCGGGCTGTAATTAGCGCTTGGTTTAATGACGG
CTCGTTTCTTTTCTGTGGCTGCGTGAAAGCCTTAAAGGGCTCCGGGAGGGCCCTTTGTGCGGGGGGGAGC
GGCTCGGGGGGTGCGTGCGTGTGTGTGTGCGTGGGGAGCGCCGCGTGCGGCTCCGCGCTGCCCGGCGGCT
GTGAGCGCTGCGGGCGCGGCGCGGGGCTTTGTGCGCTCCGCAGTGTGCGCGAGGGGAGCGCGGCCGGGGG
CGGTGCCCCGCGGTGCGGGGGGGGCTGCGAGGGGAACAAAGGCTGCGTGCGGGGTGTGTGCGTGGGGGGG
TGAGCAGGGGGTGTGGGCGCGGCGGTCGGGCTGTAACCCCCCCCTGCACCCCCCTCCCCGAGTTGCTGAG
CACGGCCCGGCTTCGGGTGCGGGGCTCCGTGCGGGGCGTGGCGCGGGGCTCGCCGTGCCGGGCGGGGGGT
GGCGGCAGGTGGGGGTGCCGGGCGGGGCGGGGCCGCCTCGGGCCGGGGAGGGCTCGGGGGAGGGGCGCGG
CGGCCCCCGGAGCGCCGGCGGCTGTCGAGGCGCGGCGAGCCGCAGCCATTGCCTTTTATGGTAATCGTGC
GAGAGGGCGCAGGGACTTCCTTTGTCCCAAATCTGTGCGGAGCCGAAATCTGGGAGGCGCCGCCGCACCC
CCTCTAGCGGGCGCGGGGCGAAGCGGTGCGGCGCCGGCAGGAAGGAAATGGGCGGGGAGGGCCTTCGTGC
GTCGCCGCGCCGCCGTCCCCTTCTCCATCTCCAGCCTCGGGGCTGTCCGCAGGGGGACGGCTGCCTTCGG
GGGGGACGGGGCAGGGCGGGGTTCGGCTTCTGGCGTGTGACCGGCGGGGTTTATATCTTCCCTTCTCTGT
TCCTCCGCAGCCCCCAAGCTAGCGCTACCGGTCGCCACCATGGTGAGCAAGGGCGCCGAGCTGTTCACCG
GCATCGTGCCCATCCTGATCGAGCTGAATGGCGATGTGAATGGCCACAAGTTCAGCGTGAGCGGCGAGGG
CGAGGGCGATGCCACCTACGGCAAGCTGACCCTGAAGTTCATCTGCACCACCGGCAAGCTGCCTGTGCCC
TGGCCCACCCTGGTGACCACCCTGAGCTACGGCGTGCAGTGCTTCTCACGCTACCCCGATCACATGAAGC
AGCACGACTTCTTCAAGAGCGCCATGCCTGAGGGCTACATCCAGGAGCGCACCATCTTCTTCGAGGATGA
CGGCAACTACAAGTCGCGCGCCGAGGTGAAGTTCGAGGGCGATACCCTGGTGAATCGCATCGAGCTGACC
GGCACCGATTTCAAGGAGGATGGCAACATCCTGGGCAATAAGATGGAGTACAACTACAACGCCCACAATG
TGTACATCATGACCGACAAGGCCAAGAATGGCATCAAGGTGAACTTCAAGATCCGCCACAACATCGAGGA
TGGCAGCGTGCAGCTGGCCGACCACTACCAGCAGAATACCCCCATCGGCGATGGCCCTGTGCTGCTGCCC
GATAACCACTACCTGTCCACCCAGAGCGCCCTGTCCAAGGACCCCAACGAGAAGCGCGATCACATGATCT
ACTTCGGCTTCGTGACCGCCGCCGCCATCACCCACGGCATGGATGAGCTGTACAAGTCCGGAGGTGGTGG
AGGTATGGGGGAAAACGAGTTGGCTGAGAAGCAGCATGAGGTCGAAGAGTTGACTCAGGAGTTGGAAGAA
ATGAGGGCCAGCTTTGGGACGGAAGGGCTGAAGCAGTTACAAGAATTCGAAGCCGCCATTAAACAAAGAG
ATGGCATCATCACTCAGCTCACTGCTAACTTGCAGCAAGCCAGAAAAGAAAAGGATGACACAACGATAGA
ATTTTTAGAGTTGACAGAACAGAGTCAAAAGCTGCAGATTCAGTTCCAGCACTTACAGGCTAATGAAACC
CTGCAAAACAGCACTCTTAGTCGAACTGCAACAGATTTACTGCAGGCTAAACGACAGATCTTTACTCTGC
AGCAACAGCTGCAAGATTATCAGAAAAAGGAGGAGGACGTCCAAGCACAAATTTCTTTTTTACAAGAGAA
AATTAGAATGTTGGAAATGGAAAAAGACAGAAAAGTGGAAAGCTTAAATACAAAAGAAATAGAGGAAAAG
CAGGCAATCATTGAGGAGTTGAATACAAGAGTAATAGAAGAAGAGAGAAAAACTGCTGAGCTAGAGAATA
AAGTGACAACTGCTGATGAATTACTAGGACAGCTCCAAGGACAGGTTACAGAAAAGGATCAGGAGATCAA
AAGCCTGAAACTAGAACTGGTCAACTCTCAGCAGAACGAGCGGAAGTGTTCAGAGGAAATCAAAGAGCTA
ATGAGGACAGTTGAAGAACTCCAGAAGAGAAATCTCAAGGACAGCCAGCTGGGGACCGGCACCGTGCGAA
GGGTGGAACAAGAAACACAACGGAAACTAAGCCTTCTCCAGGCAGAGCTGGATGAGATGTATGGGAAGCA
GATAGTGCAAATGAAACAAGAATTAATGAAACAGCACATGTCTCAGATAGAGGAGCTTTGACGAGTCGAC
GGTACCGCGGGCCCGGGATCCACCGGATCTAGATAAGTAATGATCATAATCAGCCATATCACATCTGTAG
AGGTTTTACTTGCTTTAAAAAACCTCCCACACCTCCCCCTGAACCTGAAACATAAAATGAATGCAATTGT
TGTTGTTAACTTGTTTATTGCAGCTTATAATGGTTACAAATAAAGCAATAGCATCACAAATTTCACAAAT
AAAGCATTTTTTTCACTGCATTCTAGTTGTGGTTTGTCCAAACTCATCAATGTATCTTATCATGTCTGGA
TCAATTCGTAATCATGTCATAGCTGTTTCCTGTGTGAAATTGTTATCCGCTCACAATTCCACACAACATA
CGAGCCGGAAGCATAAAGTGTAAAGCCTGGGGTGCCTAATGAGTGAGCTAACTCACATTAATTGCGTTGC
GCTCACTGCCCGCTTTCCAGTCGGGAAACCTGTCGTGCCAGCTGCATTAATGAATCGGCCAACGCGCGGG
GAGAGGCGGTTTGCGTATTGGGCGCTCTTCCGCTTCCTCGCTCACTGACTCGCTGCGCTCGGTCGTTCGG
CTGCGGCGAGCGGTATCAGCTCACTCAAAGGCGGTAATACGGTTATCCACAGAATCAGGGGATAACGCAG
GAAAGAACATGTGAGCAAAAGGCCAGCAAAAGGCCAGGAACCGTAAAAAGGCCGCGTTGCTGGCGTTTTT
CCATAGGCTCCGCCCCCCTGACGAGCATCACAAAAATCGACGCTCAAGTCAGAGGTGGCGAAACCCGACA
GGACTATAAAGATACCAGGCGTTTCCCCCTGGAAGCTCCCTCGTGCGCTCTCCTGTTCCGACCCTGCCGC
TTACCGGATACCTGTCCGCCTTTCTCCCTTCGGGAAGCGTGGCGCTTTCTCATAGCTCACGCTGTAGGTA
TCTCAGTTCGGTGTAGGTCGTTCGCTCCAAGCTGGGCTGTGTGCACGAACCCCCCGTTCAGCCCGACCGC
TGCGCCTTATCCGGTAACTATCGTCTTGAGTCCAACCCGGTAAGACACGACTTATCGCCACTGGCAGCAG
CCACTGGTAACAGGATTAGCAGAGCGAGGTATGTAGGCGGTGCTACAGAGTTCTTGAAGTGGTGGCCTAA
CTACGGCTACACTAGAAGAACAGTATTTGGTATCTGCGCTCTGCTGAAGCCAGTTACCTTCGGAAAAAGA
GTTGGTAGCTCTTGATCCGGCAAACAAACCACCGCTGGTAGCGGTGGTTTTTTTGTTTGCAAGCAGCAGA
TTACGCGCAGAAAAAAAGGATCTCAAGAAGATCCTTTGATCTTTTCTACGGGGTCTGACGCTCAGTGGAA
CGAAAACTCACGTTAAGGGATTTTGGTCATGAGATTATCAAAAAGGATCTTCACCTAGATCCTTTTAAAT
TAAAAATGAAGTTTTAAATCAATCTAAAGTATATATGAGTAAACTTGGTCTGACAGTTACCAATGCTTAA
TCAGTGAGGCACCTATCTCAGCGATCTGTCTATTTCGTTCATCCATAGTTGCCTGACTCCCCGTCGTGTA
GATAACTACGATACGGGAGGGCTTACCATCTGGCCCCAGTGCTGCAATGATACCGCGAGACCCACGCTCA
CCGGCTCCAGATTTATCAGCAATAAACCAGCCAGCCGGAAGGGCCGAGCGCAGAAGTGGTCCTGCAACTT
TATCCGCCTCCATCCAGTCTATTAATTGTTGCCGGGAAGCTAGAGTAAGTAGTTCGCCAGTTAATAGTTT
GCGCAACGTTGTTGCCATTGCTACAGGCATCGTGGTGTCACGCTCGTCGTTTGGTATGGCTTCATTCAGC
TCCGGTTCCCAACGATCAAGGCGAGTTACATGATCCCCCATGTTGTGCAAAAAAGCGGTTAGCTCCTTCG
GTCCTCCGATCGTTGTCAGAAGTAAGTTGGCCGCAGTGTTATCACTCATGGTTATGGCAGCACTGCATAA
TTCTCTTACTGTCATGCCATCCGTAAGATGCTTTTCTGTGACTGGTGAGTACTCAACCAAGTCATTCTGA
GAATAGTGTATGCGGCGACCGAGTTGCTCTTGCCCGGCGTCAATACGGGATAATACCGCGCCACATAGCA
GAACTTTAAAAGTGCTCATCATTGGAAAACGTTCTTCGGGGCGAAAACTCTCAAGGATCTTACCGCTGTT
GAGATCCAGTTCGATGTAACCCACTCGTGCACCCAACTGATCTTCAGCATCTTTTACTTTCACCAGCGTT
TCTGGGTGAGCAAAAACAGGAAGGCAAAATGCCGCAAAAAAGGGAATAAGGGCGACACGGAAATGTTGAA
TACTCATACTCTTCCTTTTTCAATATTATTGAAGCATTTATCAGGGTTATTGTCTCATGAGCGGATACAT
ATTTGAATGTATTTAGAAAAATAAACAAATAGGGGTTCCGCGCACATTTCCCCGAAAAGTGCCACCTGAC
GTCTAAGAAACCATTATTATCATGACATTAACCTATAAAAATAGGCGTATCACGAGGCCCTTTCGTCTCG
CGCGTTTCGGTGATGACGGTGAAAACCTCTGACACATGCAGCTCCCGGAGACGGTCACAGCTTGTCTGTA
AGCGGATGCCGGGAGCAGACAAGCCCGTCAGGGCGCGTCAGCGGGTGTTGGCGGGTGTCGGGGCTGGCTT
AACTATGCGGCATCAGAGCAGATTGTACTGAGAGTGCACCATATGCGGTGTGAAATACCGCACAGATGCG
TAAGGAGAAAATACCGCATCAGGCGCCATTCGCCATTCAGGCTGCGCAACTGTTGGGAAGGGCGATCGGT
GCGGGCCTCTTCGCTATTACGCCAGCTGGCGAAAGGGGGATGTGCTGCAAGGCGATTAAGTTGGGTAACG
CCAGGGTTTTCCCAGTCACGACGTTGTAAAACGACGGCCAGTGCCAAGTTGGGATCTTTGCATTGGCCCA
CGGCTCTCAGGATGGGGATGCTCCCCTTCAGCACCCGGTTCCCCTTGGAAACTGATGGTCCTGGCTCTGT
GGCATGGCAGTGGCACTGTGAGGAGCCCCCTACCAGCAGCACACAGTGGGGTTGGCACTGCCACGCTCCG
GATGCCGCGCTCTGATCCAACCCCATAATCAAGGGAACCCGAATTGCCCCATCATTGCCCCCACCACCCC
CATCCTGCCGGGCCCTCACACCCCACGCTGCCTTCTGGTGACATTCCCCAGCCCAAACCCACGGCTTCAT
GGCTACCGCGGGGCATTTCCCATTGCCGCCCCATTATCAGCTCTGCACACCTCCCGCTGTACCCATGCCT
CGTGGCTGCCCTTCTTTGACGTATAATCTTCTAATTAATACCCGGCCTTGTCAAAGTGGAGCACAAACGT
TAATTAATTCCCCAGCAGGCAGGTAATTAACAGTGTGACTCCCTTTTTGCTGCGAGTGGGGCTGATACAG
AGAGATGTGGCACTATGGAGCCCACGGGGTCCTGGCACTGGGTGCCCACGGAGGTCCCCATGTGCTGCAG
TGTCACCGCCTCCGAGGAGACAGTATTGTCCCTGCGGTGTCCCTGCAGCTCAGCTCTGTCCACAGGGCCA
CCTCCAGTTTGGAGGGGACACAATGCAGCCCCGATGCAACCCATCCTCGCAGCATCCCAGGGACAAAGAC
CCCACTGCAAGACCGCACACAGGGCTGGGTCCCGCTCCCCTAATATCTACAGTGCTTCTTGCATGGCCCC
TTAATCAATGCAGTTAATCAGCATGCGCTCATGCACCGCTCTGGAGCTGCAAAGCCCCTCGCAGCGCTGC
TCACCAACACCGCGCACCGCCCCGGCCCAGCCTGCAGCACGCGCTGCAAACAGGAAAGAAACAAAATATT
GCCCAAATGTAGGCAAAGGCATTCGGCTGCCTTGACCTCCGCCGGGCCGGGCCCTGCCTGACTCAGCTCC
TTACTCAGCGCTCGCTTCCTCCCTCCGGCTGCCACCGCCGCAGCGCACACCCTGACAAAGAGTGGCCCTT
AACGGGCTCTGAGGTGCACCCAGCAGTGCACTCAGCAGTCCAAGGGCCGGCCTGGAGGTTTGCACCGCTA
CGTGCTGACATTAGCATTGAACTTGGCCCTGGGTAGTGCTGCAGGCCGGGCGGGGTGGGTGTAGAGAGTG
CAGCGCGCGTTGCACCCGGTGCCCCTTCCCCTCCCTTGCATCCCAGCAGGCTGCACCCCAGCACCAGGCC
CGTGCATGCATGCTCCTGGTGTTATTGCAGCCTGGTGCATGCATGCGTCTTGATGGTGCAGCGCTGTGCA
TGCATCCTCCTTGGTGTGTAGCAGTCTAGTGCATGCATACCCCTCGGTGTTATTGCTGCTCTGTGCACGC
ACGCTCATTGTATCACTTCATCCCAGTGCATGCACTCACACTGGAGCGATTGCTGCTCGGTGCACGCACA
CTCATTGTATCACTGCAGCTCAGTGGCTGCACGCACACCGGTGTTATTGCTGCTCGGTGCGTGCATGCAC
ATCAGTGTCGCTGCAGCTCAGTGCATGCACGCTCATTGCCCATCGCTATCCCTGCCTCTCCTGCTGGCGC
TCCCCGGGAGGTGACTTCAAGGGGACCGCAGGACCACCTCGGGGGTGGGGGGAGGGCTGCACACGCGGAC
CCCGCTCCCCCTCCCCAACAAAGCACTGTGGAATCAAAAAGGGGGGAGGGGGGATGGAGGGGCGCGTCAC
ACCCCCGCCCCACACCCTCACCTCGAGGTGAGCCCCACGTTCTGCTTCACTCTCCCCATCTC
Features (pLannotate 1.2.2; 34 found; start..end, strand, type, name):
    237..1206    +  intron         chimeric intron: chimera between introns from chicken β-actin and rabbit β-globin
   1269..1985    +  CDS            AcGFP1: AcGFP1 is a basic (constitutively fluorescent) green fluorescent protein, derived from Aequorea coerulescens.
   2004..2897    +  CDS            Akap9 (fragment): AKAP9_MOUSE - Also known as Kiaa0803. Experimental evidence at protein level: Swiss-Prot protein existence level 1. Scaffolding protein that assembles several protein kinases and phosphatases on the centrosome and Golgi apparatus. Required to maintain the integrity of the Golgi apparatus. Required for microtubule nucleation at the cis-side of the Golgi apparatus. Required for association of the centrosomes with the poles of the bipolar mitotic spindle during metaphase. In complex with PDE4DIP isoform 2/MMG8/SMYLE, recruits CAMSAP2 to the Golgi apparatus and tethers non-centrosomal minus-end mi
   2903..2930    +  misc_feature   MCS (fragment): multiple cloning site
   2949..3034    +  CDS            large T antigen (fragment): large T antigen from SV40 (simian virus 40)
   3057..3191    +  polyA_signal   SV40 poly(A) signal: SV40 polyadenylation signal
   3227..3249    -  protein_bind   lac operator (fragment): The lac repressor binds to the lac operator to inhibit transcription in E. coli. This inhibition can be relieved by adding lactose or isopropyl-β-D-thiogalactopyranoside (IPTG). lac repressor encoded by lacI
   3253..3283    -  promoter       lac promoter: promoter for the E. coli lac operon
   3298..3319    -  protein_bind   CAP binding site: CAP binding activates transcription in the presence of cAMP. E. coli catabolite activator protein
   3332..3424    -  CDS            lacI (fragment): lac repressor; lacI; The lac repressor binds to the lac operator to inhibit transcription in E. coli. This inhibition can be relieved by adding lactose or isopropyl-β-D-thiogalactopyranoside (IPTG).
   3607..4195    -  rep_origin     ori: high-copy-number ColE1/pMB1/pBR322/pUC origin of replication
   4366..5226    -  CDS            AmpR: β-lactamase; bla; confers resistance to ampicillin, carbenicillin, and related antibiotics
   5227..5331    -  promoter       AmpR promoter: bla
   5426..5461    +  CDS            rop (fragment): Rop protein, which maintains plasmids at low copy number; rop
   5563..5662    +  misc_feature   bom (fragment): basis of mobility region from pBR322
   5668..5822    -  CDS            lacZα (fragment): LacZα fragment of β-galactosidase; lacZ fragment
   7622..7897    +  promoter       chicken β-actin promoter: No description available
   7898..8867    +  intron         chimeric intron: chimera between introns from chicken β-actin and rabbit β-globin
   8930..9646    +  CDS            AcGFP1: AcGFP1 is a basic (constitutively fluorescent) green fluorescent protein, derived from Aequorea coerulescens.
   9665..10558   +  CDS            Akap9 (fragment): AKAP9_MOUSE - Also known as Kiaa0803. Experimental evidence at protein level: Swiss-Prot protein existence level 1. Scaffolding protein that assembles several protein kinases and phosphatases on the centrosome and Golgi apparatus. Required to maintain the integrity of the Golgi apparatus. Required for microtubule nucleation at the cis-side of the Golgi apparatus. Required for association of the centrosomes with the poles of the bipolar mitotic spindle during metaphase. In complex with PDE4DIP isoform 2/MMG8/SMYLE, recruits CAMSAP2 to the Golgi apparatus and tethers non-centrosomal minus-end mi
  10564..10591   +  misc_feature   MCS (fragment): multiple cloning site
  10610..10695   +  CDS            large T antigen (fragment): large T antigen from SV40 (simian virus 40)
  10718..10852   +  polyA_signal   SV40 poly(A) signal: SV40 polyadenylation signal
  10888..10910   -  protein_bind   lac operator (fragment): The lac repressor binds to the lac operator to inhibit transcription in E. coli. This inhibition can be relieved by adding lactose or isopropyl-β-D-thiogalactopyranoside (IPTG). lac repressor encoded by lacI
  10914..10944   -  promoter       lac promoter: promoter for the E. coli lac operon
  10959..10980   -  protein_bind   CAP binding site: CAP binding activates transcription in the presence of cAMP. E. coli catabolite activator protein
  10993..11085   -  CDS            lacI (fragment): lac repressor; lacI; The lac repressor binds to the lac operator to inhibit transcription in E. coli. This inhibition can be relieved by adding lactose or isopropyl-β-D-thiogalactopyranoside (IPTG).
  11268..11856   -  rep_origin     ori: high-copy-number ColE1/pMB1/pBR322/pUC origin of replication
  12027..12887   -  CDS            AmpR: β-lactamase; bla; confers resistance to ampicillin, carbenicillin, and related antibiotics
  12888..12992   -  promoter       AmpR promoter: bla
  13087..13122   +  CDS            rop (fragment): Rop protein, which maintains plasmids at low copy number; rop
  13224..13323   +  misc_feature   bom (fragment): basis of mobility region from pBR322
  13329..13483   -  CDS            lacZα (fragment): LacZα fragment of β-galactosidase; lacZ fragment
  15283..236     +  promoter       chicken β-actin promoter (across the origin): No description available
