[The description below was written by a language model from this plasmid's Addgene catalogue record and pLannotate feature annotations shown in this document.]
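Description:
pBactin-AcGFP-128-425-Akap9 is a mammalian expression plasmid built on the pBeta-actin backbone, in which a fragment of rat A-kinase anchoring protein 9 (Akap9, also called CG-NAP or Yotiao) spanning residues 128-425 is fused to the C-terminus of the green fluorescent protein AcGFP1. Transcription is driven by the chicken β-actin promoter followed by an intron that the catalogue describes as the chicken β-actin intron and the annotation identifies as a chimeric chicken β-actin/rabbit β-globin intron, an arrangement that gives strong constitutive expression in many mammalian cell types, including neurons. The fusion, cloned between NheI and SalI sites, is followed by a remnant multiple cloning site and an SV40 polyadenylation signal. In bacteria the plasmid is maintained at high copy through a ColE1/pUC-type origin and selected with ampicillin via the β-lactamase gene. Scattered lac promoter/operator, lacI, lacZα, rop and bom fragments are vestiges of the cloning vector lineage and have no apparent role in the design. No mammalian selection marker is annotated.

According to the record, the fragment is expressed to displace endogenous Akap9 from the Golgi apparatus, acting in a dominant-negative manner, with AcGFP fluorescence marking transfected cells and the localisation of the fragment. Since Akap9 supports microtubule nucleation at the Golgi, the construct suits studies of non-centrosomal microtubule organisation, here in the context of neuronal migration and polarisation.

The sequence record is 15,322 nt and every feature appears twice at a constant offset of 7,661 nt, about the size expected from a roughly 6 kb backbone plus the 1.66 kb insert. It therefore most likely represents a head-to-tail duplication arising from sequence assembly or a dimeric plasmid form, not a construct designed with two cassettes.
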