Addgene plasmid #196871: pBactin-AcGFP-128-425-Akap9
Purpose: Expression of fragment 128-425 from A-Kinase Anchoring Protein 9 (Akap9) fused to AcGFP. Used to displace endogenous Akap9 from Golgi
Depositing lab: Frank Bradke. Publication: Centrosomal microtubule nucleation regulates radial migration of projection neurons independently of polarization in the developing brain. Vinopal S, Dupraz S, Alfadil E, Pietralla T, Bendre S, Stiess M, Falk S, Camargo Ortega G, Maghelli N, Tolic IM, Smejkal J, Gotz M, Bradke F. Neuron. 2023 Apr 19;111(8):1241-1263.e16. doi: 10.1016/j.neuron.2023.01.020. Epub 2023 Feb 15. PubMed 36796357.
Backbone
  Vector backbone: pBeta-actin
  Backbone size w/o insert (bp): 6000
  Vector type: Mammalian Expression
Growth in bacteria
  Bacterial resistance: Ampicillin, 100 μg/mL
  Growth temperature: 37°C
  Growth strain: DH5alpha
  Copy number: High Copy
Gene/Insert
  Gene/Insert name: AcGFP-Akap9 (128-425)
  Species: R. norvegicus (rat)
  Insert size (bp): 1661
  Entrez Gene: Akap9 (a.k.a. CG-NAP, Gisp, Yotiao)
  Promoter: Chicken bactin (plus Chicken bactin intron)
  Cloning method: Restriction Enzyme; 5′ cloning site NheI (not destroyed); 3′ cloning site SalI (not destroyed)
  Sequencing primers: 5′ pCAG forward (5'-GCAACGTGCTGGTTATTGTG-3'); 3′ SV40pA-R (5'-GAAATTTGTGATGCTATTGC-3')
Resource information
  A portion of this plasmid was derived from a plasmid made by: pBeta-actin [Kapitein et al. , 2010]
Terms and licenses: Academic/Nonprofit Terms; Industry Terms: Not Available to Industry
How to cite: pBactin-AcGFP-128-425-Akap9 was a gift from Frank Bradke (Addgene plasmid # 196871 ; http://n2t.net/addgene:196871 ; RRID:Addgene_196871)
